>Addgene plasmid #165067 | pJT9RFR | addgene full sequence | sequence record 327691 | Addgene NGS Result
GCTACCGCAGCAGGTCCTATCGCAACTAACAACTCCCCACAAAACTCCAACGCTTACAGAACTCCAATCG
CTCCTTCCGTACCAATTACTCATAAATGGTCTATAGCTGAAGATTTGACATGTATTTCCAATCCTAGTAA
GCACAATAACCCTCAAACTGGTTACAGATCATTTTCTGACGAATTATACGTTAAGTACGAAGAAAAGTTG
GAAGATGTTAGAAAAGCATTAAGAGAAGTTGAAGAAAACCCTTTGGAAGGTTTAGTTATGATAGACGCTT
TGCAAAGATTGGGTATCGATTACCATTTCAGAGGTGAAATTGGTGCATTCTTGCAAAAGCAACAAATCAT
ATCTTCAACTCCAGATGGTTACCCTGAACATGGTTTGTACGAAGTTTCAACATTGTTTAGATTCTTAAGA
CAAGAAGGTCACAATGTTACCGCTGACGTCTTTAATAACTTCAAGGATAAGGAAGGTAGATTCAGATCAG
AATTGTCAACAGATATTAGAGGTTTGATGTCCTTATACGAAGCAAGTCAATTGAGAATAGAAGGTGAAGA
CATCTTAGATCAAGCTGCTGATTTCTCCAGTCAATTGTTAGGTAGATGGACAAAAGATCCTAATCATCAC
GAAGCCAGATTGGTTTCTAACACTTTAACACATCCATACCACAAGTCATTGGCTACCTTTATGGGTCAAA
AATTGTCCTACATGAACTGCAAGGGTCCAAACTGGGACGGTGTCGATAATTTGCAAGAATTAGCTAAGAT
GGATTTGACTATCGTACAAAGTATCCATCAAAAGGAAGTATTCCAAGTTTCTCAATGGTGGAAGGATACA
GGTTTAGCCAATGAATTGAAATTGGCTAGAAACCAACCATTGAAGTGGTATATGTGGCCTATGGCCGCTT
TAACCGATCCAAGATTCAGTGAAGAAAGAGTTGAATTAACTAAGCCTATTTCTTTTATATACATCATAGA
TGACATCTTCGACGTCTATGGTACCATTGAAGAATTGACCTTGTTTACTGATGCAGTTAATAGATGGGAA
TTGTCTGCCGTCGAACAATTACCAGACTACATGAAAGTATGTTTCAAGGCTTTGTACGATGTTACCAACG
AAATCGCATACAAAATCTATAAAAAGCATGGTCAAAACCCTATTGATTCCTTGCAAAAGACTTGGGCTAG
TTTGTGCAATGCATTTTTAGTTGAAGCAAAGTGGTTCGCCTCTGGTCACTTGCCAAATGCAGAAGAATAC
TTAAAGAACGGTATCATCTCTTCAGGTGTTCATGTTGTCTTGGCCCACATGTTTTTCTTGTTAGGTGACG
GTATTACACAAGAATCAGTTGATTTGGTAGATGACTATCCAGGTATTTCCACAAGTATCGCAACCATTTT
GAGATTATCTGATGACTTGGGTTCAGCCAAAGATGAAGACCAAGATGGTTATGATGGTTCTTACATCGAA
TGTTACATGAAGGAACATAAGGGTTCCAGTGTCGATTCAGCCAGAGAAGAAGTAATAAGAATGATCTCCG
AAGCATGGAAATGTTTGAATAAGGAATGCTTATCACCAAACCCTTTTTCTGAATCATTCAGAATAGGTTC
CTTGAATATGGCTAGAATGATCCCTATGATGTACTCTTACGATGACAACCATAACTTGCCAATTTTAGAA
GAACACATGAAGGCAATGATCTATAACACATCTTTATAATAGTGACCATGGCGGATTGAGAGCAAATCGT
TAAGTTCAGGTCAAGTAAAAATTGATTTCGAAAACTAATTTCTCTTATACAATCCTTTGATTGGACCGTC
ATCCTTTCGAATATAAGATTTTGTTAAGAATATTTTAGACAGAGATCTACTTTATATTTAATATCTAGAT
ATTACATAATTTCCTCTCTAATAAAATATCATTAATAAAATAAAAATGAAGCGATTTGATTTTGTGTTGT
CAACTTAGTTTGCCGCTATGCCTCTTGGGTAATGCTATTATTGAATCGAAGGGCTTTATTATATTACCCT
TTAGCTTATTCTGAGGTTTCTGTGGCGTCCGCGGTGGAGCTCCAGCTTTTGTTCCCTTTAGTGAGGGTTA
ATTGCGCGCTTGGCGTAATCATGGTCATAGCTGTTTCCTGTGTGAAATTGTTATCCGCTCACAATTCCAC
ACAACATACGAGCCGGAAGCATAAAGTGTAAAGCCTGGGGTGCCTAATGAGTGAGCTAACTCACATTAAT
TGCGTTGCGCTCACTGCCCGCTTTCCAGTCGGGAAACCTGTCGTGCCAGCTGCATTAATGAATCGGCCAA
CGCGCGGGGAGAGGCGGTTTGCGTATTGGGCGCTCTTCCGCTTCCTCGCTCACTGACTCGCTGCGCTCGG
TCGTTCGGCTGCGGCGAGCGGTATCAGCTCACTCAAAGGCGGTAATACGGTTATCCACAGAATCAGGGGA
TAACGCAGGAAAGAACATGTGAGCAAAAGGCCAGCAAAAGGCCAGGAACCGTAAAAAGGCCGCGTTGCTG
GCGTTTTTCCATAGGCTCCGCCCCCCTGACGAGCATCACAAAAATCGACGCTCAAGTCAGAGGTGGCGAA
ACCCGACAGGACTATAAAGATACCAGGCGTTTCCCCCTGGAAGCTCCCTCGTGCGCTCTCCTGTTCCGAC
CCTGCCGCTTACCGGATACCTGTCCGCCTTTCTCCCTTCGGGAAGCGTGGCGCTTTCTCATAGCTCACGC
TGTAGGTATCTCAGTTCGGTGTAGGTCGTTCGCTCCAAGCTGGGCTGTGTGCACGAACCCCCCGTTCAGC
CCGACCGCTGCGCCTTATCCGGTAACTATCGTCTTGAGTCCAACCCGGTAAGACACGACTTATCGCCACT
GGCAGCAGCCACTGGTAACAGGATTAGCAGAGCGAGGTATGTAGGCGGTGCTACAGAGTTCTTGAAGTGG
TGGCCTAACTACGGCTACACTAGAAGAACAGTATTTGGTATCTGCGCTCTGCTGAAGCCAGTTACCTTCG
GAAAAAGAGTTGGTAGCTCTTGATCCGGCAAACAAACCACCGCTGGTAGCGGTGGTTTTTTTGTTTGCAA
GCAGCAGATTACGCGCAGAAAAAAAGGATCTCAAGAAGATCCTTTGATCTTTTCTACGGGGTCTGACGCT
CAGTGGAACGAAAACTCACGTTAAGGGATTTTGGTCATGAGATTATCAAAAAGGATCTTCACCTAGATCC
TTTTAAATTAAAAATGAAGTTTTAAATCAATCTAAAGTATATATGAGTAAACTTGGTCTGACAGTTACCA
ATGCTTAATCAGTGAGGCACCTATCTCAGCGATCTGTCTATTTCGTTCATCCATAGTTGCCTGACTCCCC
GTCGTGTAGATAACTACGATACGGGAGGGCTTACCATCTGGCCCCAGTGCTGCAATGATACCGCGAGACC
CACGCTCACCGGCTCCAGATTTATCAGCAATAAACCAGCCAGCCGGAAGGGCCGAGCGCAGAAGTGGTCC
TGCAACTTTATCCGCCTCCATCCAGTCTATTAATTGTTGCCGGGAAGCTAGAGTAAGTAGTTCGCCAGTT
AATAGTTTGCGCAACGTTGTTGCCATTGCTACAGGCATCGTGGTGTCACGCTCGTCGTTTGGTATGGCTT
CATTCAGCTCCGGTTCCCAACGATCAAGGCGAGTTACATGATCCCCCATGTTGTGCAAAAAAGCGGTTAG
CTCCTTCGGTCCTCCGATCGTTGTCAGAAGTAAGTTGGCCGCAGTGTTATCACTCATGGTTATGGCAGCA
CTGCATAATTCTCTTACTGTCATGCCATCCGTAAGATGCTTTTCTGTGACTGGTGAGTACTCAACCAAGT
CATTCTGAGAATAGTGTATGCGGCGACCGAGTTGCTCTTGCCCGGCGTCAATACGGGATAATACCGCGCC
ACATAGCAGAACTTTAAAAGTGCTCATCATTGGAAAACGTTCTTCGGGGCGAAAACTCTCAAGGATCTTA
CCGCTGTTGAGATCCAGTTCGATGTAACCCACTCGTGCACCCAACTGATCTTCAGCATCTTTTACTTTCA
CCAGCGTTTCTGGGTGAGCAAAAACAGGAAGGCAAAATGCCGCAAAAAAGGGAATAAGGGCGACACGGAA
ATGTTGAATACTCATACTCTTCCTTTTTCAATATTATTGAAGCATTTATCAGGGTTATTGTCTCATGAGC
GGATACATATTTGAATGTATTTAGAAAAATAAACAAATAGGGGTTCCGCGCACATTTCCCCGAAAAGTGC
CACCTGAACGAAGCATCTGTGCTTCATTTTGTAGAACAAAAATGCAACGCGAGAGCGCTAATTTTTCAAA
CAAAGAATCTGAGCTGCATTTTTACAGAACAGAAATGCAACGCGAAAGCGCTATTTTACCAACGAAGAAT
CTGTGCTTCATTTTTGTAAAACAAAAATGCAACGCGAGAGCGCTAATTTTTCAAACAAAGAATCTGAGCT
GCATTTTTACAGAACAGAAATGCAACGCGAGAGCGCTATTTTACCAACAAAGAATCTATACTTCTTTTTT
GTTCTACAAAAATGCATCCCGAGAGCGCTATTTTTCTAACAAAGCATCTTAGATTACTTTTTTTCTCCTT
TGTGCGCTCTATAATGCAGTCTCTTGATAACTTTTTGCACTGTAGGTCCGTTAAGGTTAGAAGAAGGCTA
CTTTGGTGTCTATTTTCTCTTCCATAAAAAAAGCCTGACTCCACTTCCCGCGTTTACTGATTACTAGCGA
AGCTGCGGGTGCATTTTTTCAAGATAAAGGCATCCCCGATTATATTCTATACCGATGTGGATTGCGCATA
CTTTGTGAACAGAAAGTGATAGCGTTGATGATTCTTCATTGGTCAGAAAATTATGAACGGTTTCTTCTAT
TTTGTCTCTATATACTACGTATAGGAAATGTTTACATTTTCGTATTGTTTTCGATTCACTCTATGAATAG
TTCTTACTACAATTTTTTTGTCTAAAGAGTAATACTAGAGATAAACATAAAAAATGTAGAGGTCGAGTTT
AGATGCAAGTTCAAGGAGCGAAAGGTGGATGGGTAGGTTATATAGGGATATAGCACAGAGATATATAGCA
AAGAGATACTTTTGAGCAATGTTTGTGGAAGCGGTATTCGCAATATTTTAGTAGCTCGTTACAGTCCGGT
GCGTTTTTGGTTTTTTGAAAGTGCGTCTTCAGAGCGCTTTTGGTTTTCAAAAGCGCTCTGAAGTTCCTAT
ACTTTCTAGAGAATAGGAACTTCGGAATAGGAACTTCAAAGCGTTTCCGAAAACGAGCGCTTCCGAAAAT
GCAACGCGAGCTGCGCACATACAGCTCACTGTTCACGTCGCACCTATATCTGCGTGTTGCCTGTATATAT
ATATACATGAGAAGAACGGCATAGTGCGTGTTTATGCTTAAATGCGTACTTATATGCGTCTATTTATGTA
GGATGAAAGGTAGTCTAGTACCTCCTGTGATATTATCCCATTCCATGCGGGGTATCGTATGCTTCCTTCA
GCACTACCCTTTAGCTGTTCTATATGCTGCCACTCCTCAATTGGATTAGTCTCATCCTTCAATGCTATCA
TTTCCTTTGATATTGGATCATACTAAGAAACCATTATTATCATGACATTAACCTATAAAAATAGGCGTAT
CACGAGGCCCTTTCGTCTCGCGCGTTTCGGTGATGACGGTGAAAACCTCTGACACATGCAGCTCCCGGAG
ACGGTCACAGCTTGTCTGTAAGCGGATGCCGGGAGCAGACAAGCCCGTCAGGGCGCGTCAGCGGGTGTTG
GCGGGTGTCGGGGCTGGCTTAACTATGCGGCATCAGAGCAGATTGTACTGAGAGTGCACCATATCGACTA
CGTCGTTAAGGCCGTTTCTGACAGAGTAAAATTCTTGAGGGAACTTTCACCATTATGGGAAATGGTTCAA
GAAGGTATTGACTTAAACTCCATCAAATGGTCAGGTCATTGAGTGTTTTTTATTTGTTGTATTTTTTTTT
TTTTAGAGAAAATCCTCCAATATATAAATTAGGAATCATAGTTTCATGATTTTCTGTTACACCTAACTTT
TTGTGTGGTGCCCTCCTCCTTGTCAATATTAATGTTAAAGTGCAATTCTTTTTCCTTATCACGTTGAGCC
ATTAGTATCAATTTGCTTACCTGTATTCCTTTACATCCTCCTTTTTCTCCTTCTTGATAAATGTATGTAG
ATTGCGTATATAGTTTCGTCTACCCTATGAACATATTCCATTTTGTAATTTCGTGTCGTTTCTATTATGA
ATTTCATTTATAAAGTTTATGTACAAATATCATAAAAAAAGAGAATCTTTTTAAGCAAGGATTTTCTTAA
CTTCTTCGGCGACAGCATCACCGACTTCGGTGGTACTGTTGGAACCACCTAAATCACCAGTTCTGATACC
TGCATCCAAAACCTTTTTAACTGCATCTTCAATGGCCTTACCTTCTTCAGGCAAGTTCAATGACAATTTC
AACATCATTGCAGCAGACAAGATAGTGGCGATAGGGTTGACCTTATTCTTTGGCAAATCTGGAGCAGAAC
CGTGGCATGGTTCGTACAAACCAAATGCGGTGTTCTTGTCTGGCAAAGAGGCCAAGGACGCAGATGGCAA
CAAACCCAAGGAACCTGGGATAACGGAGGCTTCATCGGAGATGATATCACCAAACATGTTGCTGGTGATT
ATAATACCATTTAGGTGGGTTGGGTTCTTAACTAGGATCATGGCGGCAGAATCAATCAATTGATGTTGAA
CCTTCAATGTAGGGAATTCGTTCTTGATGGTTTCCTCCACAGTTTTTCTCCATAATCTTGAAGAGGCCAA
AACATTAGCTTTATCCAAGGACCAAATAGGCAATGGTGGCTCATGTTGTAGGGCCATGAAAGCGGCCATT
CTTGTGATTCTTTGCACTTCTGGAACGGTGTATTGTTCACTATCCCAAGCGACACCATCACCATCGTCTT
CCTTTCTCTTACCAAAGTAAATACCTCCCACTAATTCTCTGACAACAACGAAGTCAGTACCTTTAGCAAA
TTGTGGCTTGATTGGAGATAAGTCTAAAAGAGAGTCGGATGCAAAGTTACATGGTCTTAAGTTGGCGTAC
AATTGAAGTTCTTTACGGATTTTTAGTAAACCTTGTTCAGGTCTAACACTACCGGTACCCCATTTAGGAC
CACCCACAGCACCTAACAAAACGGCATCAGCCTTCTTGGAGGCTTCCAGCGCCTCATCTGGAAGTGGAAC
ACCTGTAGCATCGATAGCAGCACCACCAATTAAATGATTTTCGAAATCGAACTTGACATTGGAACGAACA
TCAGAAATAGCTTTAAGAACCTTAATGGCTTCGGCTGTGATTTCTTGACCAACGTGGTCACCTGGCAAAA
CGACGATCTTCTTAGGGGCAGACATTAGAATGGTATATCCTTGAAATATATATATATATATTGCTGAAAT
GTAAAAGGTAAGAAAAGTTAGAAAGTAAGACGATTGCTAACCACCTATTGGAAAAAACAATAGGTCCTTA
AATAATATTGTCAACTTCAAGTATTGTGATGCAAGCATTTAGTCATGAACGCTTCTCTATTCTATATGAA
AAGCCGGTTCCGGCGCTCTCACCTTTCCTTTTTCTCCCAATTTTTCAGTTGAAAAAGGTATATGCGTCAG
GCGACCTCTGAAATTAACAAAAAATTTCCAGTCATCGAATTTGATTCTGTGCGATAGCGCCCCTGTGTGT
TCTCGTTATGTTGAGGAAAAAAATAATGGTTGCTAAGAGATTCGAACTCTTGCATCTTACGATACCTGAG
TATTCCCACAGTTAACTGCGGTCAAGATATTTCTTGAATCAGGCGCCTTAGACCGCTCGGCCAAACAACC
AATTACTTGTTGAGAAATAGAGTATAATTATCCTATAAATATAACGTTTTTGAACACACATGAACAAGGA
AGTACAGGACAATTGATTTTGAAGAGAATGTGGATTTTGATGTAATTGTTGGGATTCCATTTTTAATAAG
GCAATAATATTAGGTATGTAGATATACTAGAAGTTCTCCTCGACCGGTCGATATGCGGTGTGAAATACCG
CACAGATGCGTAAGGAGAAAATACCGCATCAGGAAATTGTAAGCGTTAATATTTTGTTAAAATTCGCGTT
AAATTTTTGTTAAATCAGCTCATTTTTTAACCAATAGGCCGAAATCGGCAAAATCCCTTATAAATCAAAA
GAATAGACCGAGATAGGGT
[37 nt withheld, positions 8280-8316]
AAAGAACGTGGACTCCAACGTCAAAGG
[49 nt withheld, positions 8344-8392]
T
[91 nt withheld, positions 8394-8484]
G
[124 nt withheld, positions 8486-8609]
CCATTCGCCATTCAGGCTGCGCAACTGTTGGGAAGGGCGATCGGTGCGGGCCTCTTCGCTATTACGCCAG
CTGGCGAAAGGGGGATGTGCTGCAAGGCGATTAAGTTGGGTAACGCCAGGGTTTTCCCAGTCACGACGTT
GTAAAACGACGGCCAGTGAGCGCGCGTAATACGACTCACTATAGGGCGAATTGGGTACCGGGCCCATTGT
AGCAAAGATTGTAAGGAAATAGCAAACCAGAGGTCCAAGTCAAAACGGCAAAAAAGAAGAAAGTAAGCAA
TATAATGGACGGGTTTACATGTTTAAATATATGTACATGTATGTAGTCTTATACTTTCAAAACATAATCG
CATGCGGGTCATCAAAATAAACCTCCATTTTGGACTTGGGAAAAAGAAAATTTGATTTAAACTGTTGTAT
GTAGCTAACAATACATAAAACTATTTAAATAAAATAGGAATAAGAATGCTCAATTAAAAAATGATTTATT
TTCTAACAAAACTTCCTGCAGGTCACTATTATTTGCTTCTCTTGTAAACTTTGTTCAAAAACGCAGTTAA
GACGTCGGCTTTGAAGCCACGAGACTCGTCGACTTGGGAGATCTTGGCCTTCAAATCCTTGGCAACAGAC
TCTTCATATTCGTGGTATAACTGGTCGATTTTCAAGTCATTGAAAATCTTTTTGCATTTGGCTTCTGCGA
CTGAGTCCTTCTTACCGTAATTTTCGTCTAAAGTCTTTCTTTGTTCTGCGGAAGCAAGTTCTAATGCCTT
GTTGATTACCCAAGAACATTTGTTATCTTGGATATCTGTACCGATCTTACCGATCTGTTCTGGGGTACCG
AAGCAGTCTAAGTAGTCATCTTGAATTTGGAAATATTCACCCAATGGAATCAAGACATCTCTGGCTTGTT
TCAAATCCTTTTCATCTGTGATACCGGCAACGTACATAGCCAATGCGACAGGCAAGTAGAAAGAATAGTA
AGCAGTCTTGAAAGTAACTATGAAGGAGTGCTTCTTTAGGGAGAACTTACTCAAGTCGACTTTGTCTTCA
GGTGCAGTGATTAAGTCCATCAATTGGCCCAATTCGGTTTGGAAGGTGACTTCATGGAACAATTCGGTGA
TATCTATGTAGTATTTTTCGTTTCTGAAGTGAGATTTCAAAAGCTTGTAGATAGCAGCCTCTAACATGAA
TGCGTCATTGATGGCAATTTCCCCAACTTCAGGAACCTTGTACCAACATGGTTGGCCTCTTCTGGTAATG
GACTTGTCCATCATATCATCGGCGACCAAGAAGTAAGCCTGCAACAACTCAATGCACCAACCTAGAATAG
CAACCTTTTCGTATTCTTCTTGCCCCAATTGTTCAACGGTCTTGTTGGAGAGAATAGCATACGTGTCCAC
AACGGACAAACCTCTATTTAACTTACCGCCTGGAGTGTTGTAGTTCAATGAGTGGGCATACCAGTCACAT
GCTTCCTTAGGCATACCGTAAGCCAAAAGCGATGCGTTCAATTCCTCTACTAATTTAGGGAAAACGTTCA
AGAATCTCTCTCTCCTAATTTCTTTTTCTGAAGCCATTTTGCTAGCTATAGTTTTTTCTCCTTGACGTTA
AAGTATAGAGGTATATTAACAATTTTTTGTTGATACTTTTATGACATTTGAATAAGAAGTAATACAAACC
GAAAATGTTGAAAGTATTAGTTAAAGTGGTTATGCAGCTTTTGCATTTATATATCTGTTAATAGATCAAA
AATCATCGCTTCGCTGATTAATTACCCCAGAAATAAGGCTAAAAAACTAATCGCATTATTATCCTATGGT
TGTTAATTTGATTCGTTGATTTGAAGGTTTGTGGGGCCAGGTTACTGCCAATTTTTCCTCTTCATAACCA
TAAAAGCTAGTATTGTAGAATCTTTATTGTTCGGAGCAGTGCGGCGCGAGGCACATCTGCGTTTCAGGAA
CGCGACCGGTGAAGACCAGGACGCACGGAGGAGAGTCTTCCGTCGGAGGGCTGTCGCCCGCTCGGCGGCT
TCTAATCCGTACTTCAATATAGCAATGAGCAGTTAAGCGTATTACTGAAAGTTCCAAAGAGAAGGTTTTT
TTAGGCTAAGATAATGGGGCTCTTTACATTTCCACAACATATAAGTAAGATTAGATATGGATATGTATAT
GGTGGTATTGCCATGTAATATGATTATTAAACTTCTTTGCGTCCATCCAAAAAAAAAGTAAGAATTTTTG
AAAATTCAATATAAACTAGTAAAGCCCTATACTTTGCTTCTTTATGTAAGAAGGTTGGTATTCCAGCTGG
TGTCGTCAACATCGTTCCAGGTCCTGGTAGAACTGTTGGTGCTGCTTTGACCAACGACCCAAGAATCAGA
AAGCTGGCTTTTACCGGTTCTACAGAAGTCGGTAAGAGTGTTGCTGTCGACTCTTCTGAATCTAACTTGA
AGAAAATCACTTTGGAACTAGGTGGTAAGTCCGCCCATTTGGTCTTTGACGATGCTAACATTAAGAAGAC
TTTACCAAATCTAGTAAACGGTATTTTCAAGAACGCTGGTCAAATTTGTTCCTCTGGTTCTAGAATTTAC
GTTCAAGAAGGTATTTACGACGAACTATTGGCTGCTTTCAAGGCTTACTTGGAAACCGAAATCAAAGTTG
GTAATCCATTTGACAAGGCTAACTTCCAAGGTGCTATCACTAACCGTCAACAATTCGACACAATTATGAA
CTACATCGATATCGGTAAGAAAGAAGGCGCCAAGATCTTAACTGGTGGCGAAAAAGTTGGTGACAAGGGT
TACTTCATCAGACCAACCGTTTTCTACGATGTTAATGAAGACATGAGAATTGTTAAGGAAGAAATTTTTG
GACCAGTTGTCACTGTCGCAAAGTTCAAGACTTTAGAAGAAGGTGTCGAAATGGCTAACAGCTCTGAATT
CGGTCTAGGTTCTGGTATCGAAACAGAATCTTTGAGCACAGGTTTGAAGGTGGCCAAGATGTTGAAGGCC
GGTACCGTCTGGATCAACACATACAACGATTTTGACTCCAGAGTTCCATTCGGTGGTGTTAAGCAATCTG
GTTACGGTAGAGAAATGGGTGAAGAAGTCTACCATGCATACACTGAAGTAAAAGCTGTCAGAATTAAGTT
GTAATGTACCAACCTGCATTTCTTTCCGTCATATACACAAAATACTTTCATATAAACTTACTTGGTCTTA
CGTCATAAATAAATATGTATACATATAAATTAAAAAATTTGGTTTTATATTTTTACAAAAAGAATCGTTT
ACTTCATTTCTCCCTTTTAAGCGATACAATCCATGAAAAAAGAGAAAAAGAGAGAACAGGCTTGTGCCTT
CTTTAAAACATCCCACACAAAATCATATTGAATTGAATTTTACATCTTAAGCTAGTGTACAACAACTGCT
ATATCCAAAGAAAATAACCTCGAGTGTACTAATCCAAGGAGGTTTACGGACCAGAGGAACTTTCCAGATT
CAGATCACAGCAATATAGGACTGGAAAACATCAGGTAGCCGCACTCAACTTGTAACTGGCAACTACTTTG
CATTAAACTCCAATTAAATGCGGTAGAATCTTTTCAGAAAAGGTATTCAACGTCAATTCGGAAAGCTTCC
TTCCGGAATGGCTTAAGTAGGTTGCAATTTCTTTTTCTATTAGTAGCTAAAAATGGGTCACGTGATCTAT
ATTCGAAAGGGGCGGTTGCCTCAGGAAGGCACCGGCGGTCTTTCGTCCGTGCGGAGATATCTGCGCCGTT
CAGGGGTCCATGTGCCTTGGACGATATTAAGGCAGAAGGCAGTATCGGGGCGGATCACTCCGAACCGAGA
TTAGTTAAGCCCTTCCCATCTCAAGATGGGGAGCAAATGGCATTATACTCCTGCTAGAAAGTTAACTGTG
CACATATTCTTAAATTATACAATGTTCTGGAGAGCTATTGTTTAAAAAACAAACATTTCGCAGGCTAAAA
TGTGGAGATAGGATTAGTTTTGTAGACATATATAAACAATCAGTAATTGGATTGAAAATTTGGTGTTGTG
AATTGCTCTTCATTATGCACCTTATTCAATTATCATCAAGAATAGCAATAGTTAAGTAAACACAAGATTA
ACATAATAAAAAAAATAATTCTTTCAGTGGATCCAAAATGGAACACGTTGCTTTCGGTTCTGAAGATATT
GAAAACACTTTGGCTAAAATGGATGATGGTCAATTAGACGGTTTAGCTTTCGGTGCTATTCAATTGGACG
GTGATGGTAACATTTTGCAATACAATGCTGCTGAAGGTGATATTACTGGTAGAGATCCAAAACAAGTTAT
TGGTAAGAACTTCTTTAAGGACGTTGCTCCAGGTACTGACTCTCCAGAGTTCTATGGTAAGTTTAAGGAA
GGTGTTGCTTCTGGTAACTTAAACACTATGTTTGAATGGATGATCCCAACTTCCAGAGGTCCAACTAAGG
TTAAAGTTCACATGAAAAAGGCTTTATCTGGTGACTCTTACTGGGTTTTCGTTAAAAGAGTTGGTGCTAC
TAACTTCTCTTTGTTGAAGTTGGCTGGTGACGTTGAACTTAACCCAGGTCCA
Features (pLannotate 1.2.2; 25 found; start..end, strand, type, name):
    148..1710    +  CDS            NES1_FRAAN: Experimental evidence at protein level: Swiss-Prot protein existence level 1. Involved in monoterpene (C10) and sesquiterpene (C15) biosynthesis. Converts geranyl diphosphate (GPP) into S-linalool and farnesyl diphosphate (FPP) into (3S)-E-nerolidol. Exclusively present and highly expressed in the fruit of cultivated (octaploid) varieties. From Fragaria ananassa (Strawberry) (Fragaria chiloensis x Fragaria virginiana).
   2085..2103    -  promoter       T3 promoter: promoter for bacteriophage T3 RNA polymerase
   2146..2168    -  protein_bind   lac operator (fragment): The lac repressor binds to the lac operator to inhibit transcription in E. coli. This inhibition can be relieved by adding lactose or isopropyl-β-D-thiogalactopyranoside (IPTG). lac repressor encoded by lacI
   2172..2202    -  promoter       lac promoter: promoter for the E. coli lac operon
   2217..2238    -  protein_bind   CAP binding site: CAP binding activates transcription in the presence of cAMP. E. coli catabolite activator protein
   2251..2343    -  CDS            lacI (fragment): lac repressor; lacI; The lac repressor binds to the lac operator to inhibit transcription in E. coli. This inhibition can be relieved by adding lactose or isopropyl-β-D-thiogalactopyranoside (IPTG).
   2526..3114    -  rep_origin     ori: high-copy-number ColE1/pMB1/pBR322/pUC origin of replication
   3285..4145    -  CDS            AmpR: β-lactamase; bla; confers resistance to ampicillin, carbenicillin, and related antibiotics
   4146..4250    -  promoter       AmpR promoter: bla
   4277..5619    -  rep_origin     2μ ori: yeast 2μ plasmid origin of replication
   5687..5722    +  CDS            rop (fragment): Rop protein, which maintains plasmids at low copy number; rop
   5824..5874    +  misc_feature   bom (fragment): basis of mobility region from pBR322
   5873..5989    +  CDS            NFS1 (fragment): NFS1_YEAST - Also known as SPL1 From Saccharomyces cerevisiae (strain ATCC 204508 / S288c) (Baker's yeast).
   6351..7445    -  CDS            LEU2: 3-isopropylmalate dehydrogenase, required for leucine biosynthesis; S. cerevisiae LEU2; yeast auxotrophic marker
   7446..7853    -  promoter       LEU2 promoter: S. cerevisiae LEU2
   7993..8070    -  CDS            YO192_YEAST (fragment): Experimental evidence at protein level: Swiss-Prot protein existence level 1. From Saccharomyces cerevisiae (strain ATCC 204508 / S288c) (Baker's yeast).
   8101..8153    +  misc_feature   bom (fragment): basis of mobility region from pBR322
   8181..8609    -  rep_origin     f1 ori (sequence partly withheld): f1 bacteriophage origin of replication; arrow indicates direction of (+) strand synthesis
   8613..8768    -  CDS            lacZα (fragment): LacZα fragment of β-galactosidase; lacZ fragment
   8776..8794    +  promoter       T7 promoter: promoter for bacteriophage T7 RNA polymerase
   8814..8882    +  CDS            YNG1 (fragment): YNG1_YEAST - Experimental evidence at protein level: Swiss-Prot protein existence level 1. Histone-binding component of the NuA3 histone acetyltransferase complex, that acetylates Lys-14 of histone H3. Recruitment of NuA3 to nucleosomes requires methylated histone H3. In conjunction with the FACT complex, NuA3 may be involved in transcriptional regulation. YNG1 is required for the HAT activity of NuA3 but not for its integrity. Mediates the interaction of SAS3 with nucleosomes. From Saccharomyces cerevisiae (strain ATCC 204508 / S288c) (Baker's yeast).
   9131..10186   -  CDS            ERG20: FPPS_YEAST - Also known as BOT3, FDS1, FPP1. Experimental evidence at protein level: Swiss-Prot protein existence level 1. Catalyzes the sequential condensation of isopentenyl pyrophosphate with the allylic pyrophosphates, dimethylallyl pyrophosphate, and then with the resultant geranylpyrophosphate to the ultimate product farnesyl pyrophosphate. From Saccharomyces cerevisiae (strain ATCC 204508 / S288c) (Baker's yeast).
  10200..10852   -  promoter       GAL1,10 promoter: GAL1 and GAL10 genes of S. cerevisiae; divergent inducible promoter, regulated by Gal4
  10873..11760   +  CDS            ALD6 (fragment): ALDH6_YEAST - Also known as ALDH1. Experimental evidence at protein level: Swiss-Prot protein existence level 1. Cytosolic aldehyde dehydrogenase which utilizes NADP+ as the preferred coenzyme. Performs the conversion of acetaldehyde to acetate. From Saccharomyces cerevisiae (strain ATCC 204508 / S288c) (Baker's yeast).
  12777..13151   +  CDS            pyp: PYP_HALHA - Experimental evidence at protein level: Swiss-Prot protein existence level 1. Photoactive blue light protein. Probably functions as a photoreceptor for a negative phototaxis response. From Halorhodospira halophila (Ectothiorhodospira halophila).
