[The description below was written by a language model from this plasmid's Addgene catalogue record and pLannotate feature annotations shown in this document.]
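Description:
pJT9RFR is a yeast expression plasmid built on the pRS425 episomal shuttle backbone and is intended for Saccharomyces cerevisiae. In E. coli it replicates at high copy from a ColE1/pUC-type origin and is selected through the AmpR β-lactamase gene. In yeast it is maintained by the 2μ origin and selected with the LEU2 leucine auxotrophic marker under its own promoter. Backbone remnants include an f1 ori, lacZα and lac promoter fragments, and flanking T3 and T7 promoters. Sequencing found four amino-acid substitutions in LEU2. The depositor states these do not impair plasmid function and in fact reports improved productivity in strains carrying the plasmid.

The payload, assembled by Gibson cloning, is a divergent galactose-regulated cassette. On one side, the GAL1 promoter drives ERG20, the yeast farnesyl pyrophosphate synthase, ending in the RPL3 terminator. On the other side, the GAL2 promoter drives Y-FAST linked through an ErB1 2A sequence to the nerolidol synthase AcNES1, ending in the RPL41B terminator. Y-FAST is a fluorogen-activating tag derived from photoactive yellow protein, which explains the automated "pyp" annotation. The synthase open reading frame is matched by homology to the strawberry linalool/nerolidol synthase. The 2A element should give separate reporter and enzyme polypeptides from one transcript, so fluorescence can report on module expression. The annotation tool does not label the GAL2 promoter, the 2A element or the terminators. It does place an ALD6 fragment between the GAL1,10 promoter region and Y-FAST, and the catalogue entry does not explain that fragment.

ERG20 supplies farnesyl pyrophosphate and the synthase converts it to the sesquiterpene nerolidol. The plasmid thus introduces a nerolidol-producing module for terpene metabolic engineering in yeast.
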