Addgene plasmid #165067: pJT9RFR
Purpose: Introducing GAL promoters-controlled sequiterpene nerolidol-producing module and Y-FAST and in S. cerevisiae
Depositing lab: Claudia Vickers. Depositing organization: University of Queensland. Publication: Auxin-mediated protein depletion for metabolic engineering in terpene-producing yeast. Lu Z, Peng B, Ebert BE, Dumsday G, Vickers CE. Nat Commun. 2021 Feb 16;12(1):1051. doi: 10.1038/s41467-021-21313-1. PubMed 33594068.
Backbone
  Vector backbone: pRS425
  Vector type: Yeast Expression
Growth in bacteria
  Bacterial resistance: Ampicillin, 100 μg/mL
  Growth temperature: 37°C
  Growth strain: DH5alpha
  Copy number: High Copy
Gene/Insert
  Gene/Insert name: T-RPL3>ERG20>P-GAL1-P-GAL2>Y-FAST>ErB1.2A-AcNES1>T-RPL41B
  Species: Other
  Mutation: WT
  Cloning method: Gibson Cloning
Terms and licenses: Academic/Nonprofit Terms; Industry Terms: Not Available to Industry
Depositor comments: Please note Addgene NGS result identified several mutations in LEU2- V73A, A82G, L199V, D304N. Depositor confirms this does not affect plasmid function. On the contrary the depositor has found "significant improvement on the productivities in the strain harbouring this plasmid."
How to cite: pJT9RFR was a gift from Claudia Vickers (Addgene plasmid # 165067 ; http://n2t.net/addgene:165067 ; RRID:Addgene_165067)
